>Addgene plasmid #91955 | FlucSM-HA-GFP11-N1 | addgene full sequence | sequence record 180679 | Addgene NGS Result
ACGGTTCCTGGCCTTTTGCTGGCCTTTTGCTCACATGTTCTTTCCTGCGTTATCCCCTGATTCTGTGGAT
AACCGTATTACCGCCATGCATTAGTTATTAATAGTAATCAATTACGGGGTCATTAGTTCATAGCCCATAT
ATGGAGTTCCGCGTTACATAACTTACGGTAAATGGCCCGCCTGGCTGACCGCCCAACGACCCCCGCCCAT
TGACGTCAATAATGACGTATGTTCCCATAGTAACGCCAATAGGGACTTTCCATTGACGTCAATGGGTGGA
GTATTTACGGTAAACTGCCCACTTGGCAGTACATCAAGTGTATCATATGCCAAGTACGCCCCCTATTGAC
GTCAATGACGGTAAATGGCCCGCCTGGCATTATGCCCAGTACATGACCTTATGGGACTTTCCTACTTGGC
AGTACATCTACGTATTAGTCATCGCTATTACCATGGTGATGCGGTTTTGGCAGTACATCAATGGGCGTGG
ATAGCGGTTTGACTCACGGGGATTTCCAAGTCTCCACCCCATTGACGTCAATGGGAGTTTGTTTTGGCAC
CAAAATCAACGGGACTTTCCAAAATGTCGTAACAACTCCGCCCCATTGACGCAAATGGGCGGTAGGCGTG
TACGGTGGGAGGTCTATATAAGCAGAGCTGGTTTAGTGAACCGTCAGATCCGCTAGCGCTACCGGACTCA
GATCTCGAGCTCAAGCTTATGGAAGACGCCAAAAACATAAAGAAAGGCCCGGCGCCATTCTATCCGCTGG
AAGATGGAACCGCTGGAGAGCAACTGCATAAGGCTATGAAGAGATACGCCCTGGTTCCTGGAACAATTGC
TTTTACAGATGCACATATCGAGGTGGACATCACTTACGCTGAGTACTTCGAAATGTCCGTTCGGTTGGCA
GAAGCTATGAAACGATATGGGCTGAATACAAATCACAGAATCGTCGTATGCAGTGAAAACTCTCTTCAAT
TCTTTATGCCGGTGTTGGGCGCGTTATTTATCGGAGTTGCAGTTGCGCCCGCGAACGACATTTATAATGA
ACGTGAATTGCTCAACAGTATGGGCATTTCGCAGCCTACCGTGGTGTTCGTTTCCAAAAAGGGGTTGCAA
AAAATTTTGAACGTGCAAAAAAAGCTCCCAATCATCCAAAAAATTATTATCATGGATTCTAAAACGGATT
ACCAGGGATTTCAGTCGATGTACACGTTCGTCACATCTCATCTACCTCCCGGTTTTAATGAATACGATTT
TGTGCCAGAGTCCTTCGATCAGGACAAGACAATTGCACTGATCATGAACTCCTCTGGATCTACTGGTCTG
CCTAAAGGTGTCGCTCTGCCTCATAGAACTGCCTGCGTGAGATTCTCGCATGCCAGAGATCCTATTTTTG
GCAATCAAATCATTCCGGATACTGCGATTTTAAGTGTTGTTCCATTCCATCACGGTTTTGGAATGTTTAC
TACACTCGGATATTTGATATGTGGATTTCGAGTCGTCTTAATGTATAGATTTGAAGAAGAGCTGTTTCTG
AGGAGCCTTCAGGATTACAAGATTCAAAGTGCGCTGCTGGTGCCAACCCTATTCTCCTTCTTCGCCAAAA
GCACTCTGATTGACAAATACGATTTATCTAATTTACACGAAATTGCTTCTGGTGGCGCTCCCCTCTCTAA
GGAAGTCGGGGAAGCGGTTGCCAAGAGGTTCCATCTGCCAGGTATCAGGCAAGGATATGGGCTCACTGAG
ACTACATCAGCTATTCTGATTACACCCGAGGGGGATGATAAACCGGGCGCGGTCGGTAAAGTTGTTCCAT
TTTTTGAAGCGAAGGTTGTGGATCTGGATACCGGGAAAACGCTGGGCGTTAATCAAAGAGGCGAACTGTG
TGTGAGAGGTCCTATGATTATGTCCGGTTATGTAAACAATCCGGAAGCGACCAACGCCTTGATTGACAAG
GATGGATGGCTACATTCTGGAGACATAGCTTACTGGGACGAAGACGAACACTTCTTCATCGTTGACCGCC
TGAAGTCTCTGATTAAGTACAAAGGCTATCAGGTGGCTCCCGCTGAATTGGAATCCATCTTGCTCCAACA
CCCCAACATCTTCGACGCAGGTGTCGCAGGTCTTCCCGACGATGACGCCGGTGAACTTCCCGCCGCCGTT
GTTGTTTTGGAGCACGGAAAGACGATGACGGAAAAAGAGATCGTGGATTACGTCGCCAGTCAAGTAACAA
CCGCGAAAAAGTTGCGCGGAGGAGTTGTGTTTGTGGACGAAGTACCGAAAGGTCTTACCGGAAAACTCGA
CGCAAGAAAAATCAGAGAGATCCTCATAAAGGCCAAGAAGGGCGGAAAGATTGCCGTGAAACCCGGGGGA
TCCGGTGACGGTCCGGTCGCCACCTACCCATACGATGTTCCAGATTACGCTGGTCGACGGATCGGTGGTG
GTTCTGGAGGCGGTTCTATGAGAGATCATATGGTTTTGCATGAATATGTTAATGCTGCTGGTATTACTTA
AGCGGCCGCGACTCTAGATCATAATCAGCCATACCACATTTGTAGAGGTTTTACTTGCTTTAAAAAACCT
CCCACACCTCCCCCTGAACCTGAAACATAAAATGAATGCAATTGTTGTTGTTAACTTGTTTATTGCAGCT
TATAATGGTTACAAATAAAGCAATAGCATCACAAATTTCACAAATAAAGCATTTTTTTCACTGCATTCTA
GTTGTGGTTTGTCCAAACTCATCAATGTATCTTAAGGCGTAAATTGTAAGCGTTAATATTTTGTTAAAAT
TCGCGTTAAATTTTTGTTAAATCAGCTCATTTTTTAACCAATAGGCCGAAATCGGCAAAATCCCTTATAA
ATCAAAAGAATAGACCGAGATAGGGT
[37 nt withheld, positions 2897-2933]
AAAGAACGTGGACTCCAACGTCAAAGG
[49 nt withheld, positions 2961-3009]
T
[91 nt withheld, positions 3011-3101]
G
[124 nt withheld, positions 3103-3226]
CAGGTGGCACTTTTCGGGGAAATGTGCGCGGAACCCCTATTTGTTTATTTTTCTAAATACATTCAAATAT
GTATCCGCTCATGAGACAATAACCCTGATAAATGCTTCAATAATATTGAAAAAGGAAGAGTCCTGAGGCG
GAAAGAACCAGCTGTGGAATGTGTGTCAGTTAGGGTGTGGAAAGTCCCCAGGCTCCCCAGCAGGCAGAAG
TATGCAAAGCATGCATCTCAATTAGTCAGCAACCAGGTGTGGAAAGTCCCCAGGCTCCCCAGCAGGCAGA
AGTATGCAAAGCATGCATCTCAATTAGTCAGCAACCATAGTCCCGCCCCTAACTCCGCCCATCCCGCCCC
TAACTCCGCCCAGTTCCGCCCATTCTCCGCCCCATGGCTGACTAATTTTTTTTATTTATGCAGAGGCCGA
GGCCGCCTCGGCCTCTGAGCTATTCCAGAAGTAGTGAGGAGGCTTTTTTGGAGGCCTAGGCTTTTGCAAA
GATCGATCAAGAGACAGGATGAGGATCGTTTCGCATGATTGAACAAGATGGATTGCACGCAGGTTCTCCG
GCCGCTTGGGTGGAGAGGCTATTCGGCTATGACTGGGCACAACAGACAATCGGCTGCTCTGATGCCGCCG
TGTTCCGGCTGTCAGCGCAGGGGCGCCCGGTTCTTTTTGTCAAGACCGACCTGTCCGGTGCCCTGAATGA
ACTGCAAGACGAGGCAGCGCGGCTATCGTGGCTGGCCACGACGGGCGTTCCTTGCGCAGCTGTGCTCGAC
GTTGTCACTGAAGCGGGAAGGGACTGGCTGCTATTGGGCGAAGTGCCGGGGCAGGATCTCCTGTCATCTC
ACCTTGCTCCTGCCGAGAAAGTATCCATCATGGCTGATGCAATGCGGCGGCTGCATACGCTTGATCCGGC
TACCTGCCCATTCGACCACCAAGCGAAACATCGCATCGAGCGAGCACGTACTCGGATGGAAGCCGGTCTT
GTCGATCAGGATGATCTGGACGAAGAGCATCAGGGGCTCGCGCCAGCCGAACTGTTCGCCAGGCTCAAGG
CGAGCATGCCCGACGGCGAGGATCTCGTCGTGACCCATGGCGATGCCTGCTTGCCGAATATCATGGTGGA
AAATGGCCGCTTTTCTGGATTCATCGACTGTGGCCGGCTGGGTGTGGCGGACCGCTATCAGGACATAGCG
TTGGCTACCCGTGATATTGCTGAAGAGCTTGGCGGCGAATGGGCTGACCGCTTCCTCGTGCTTTACGGTA
TCGCCGCTCCCGATTCGCAGCGCATCGCCTTCTATCGCCTTCTTGACGAGTTCTTCTGAGCGGGACTCTG
GGGTTCGAAATGACCGACCAAGCGACGCCCAACCTGCCATCACGAGATTTCGATTCCACCGCCGCCTTCT
ATGAAAGGTTGGGCTTCGGAATCGTTTTCCGGGACGCCGGCTGGATGATCCTCCAGCGCGGGGATCTCAT
GCTGGAGTTCTTCGCCCACCCTAGGGGGAGGCTAACTGAAACACGGAAGGAGACAATACCGGAAGGAACC
CGCGCTATGACGGCAATAAAAAGACAGAATAAAACGCACGGTGTTGGGTCGTTTGTTCATAAACGCGGGG
TTCGGTCCCAGGGCTGGCACTCTGTCGATACCCCACCGAGACCCCATTGGGGCCAATACGCCCGCGTTTC
TTCCTTTTCCCCACCCCACCCCCCAAGTTCGGGTGAAGGCCCAGGGCTCGCAGCCAACGTCGGGGCGGCA
GGCCCTGCCATAGCCTCAGGTTACTCATATATACTTTAGATTGATTTAAAACTTCATTTTTAATTTAAAA
GGATCTAGGTGAAGATCCTTTTTGATAATCTCATGACCAAAATCCCTTAACGTGAGTTTTCGTTCCACTG
AGCGTCAGACCCCGTAGAAAAGATCAAAGGATCTTCTTGAGATCCTTTTTTTCTGCGCGTAATCTGCTGC
TTGCAAACAAAAAAACCACCGCTACCAGCGGTGGTTTGTTTGCCGGATCAAGAGCTACCAACTCTTTTTC
CGAAGGTAACTGGCTTCAGCAGAGCGCAGATACCAAATACTGTTCTTCTAGTGTAGCCGTAGTTAGGCCA
CCACTTCAAGAACTCTGTAGCACCGCCTACATACCTCGCTCTGCTAATCCTGTTACCAGTGGCTGCTGCC
AGTGGCGATAAGTCGTGTCTTACCGGGTTGGACTCAAGACGATAGTTACCGGATAAGGCGCAGCGGTCGG
GCTGAACGGGGGGTTCGTGCACACAGCCCAGCTTGGAGCGAACGACCTACACCGAACTGAGATACCTACA
GCGTGAGCTATGAGAAAGCGCCACGCTTCCCGAAGGGAGAAAGGCGGACAGGTATCCGGTAAGCGGCAGG
GTCGGAACAGGAGAGCGCACGAGGGAGCTTCCAGGGGGAAACGCCTGGTATCTTTATAGTCCTGTCGGGT
TTCGCCACCTCTGACTTGAGCGTCGATTTTTGTGATGCTCGTCAGGGGGGCGGAGCCTATGGAAAAACGC
CAGCAACGCGGCCTTTTT
Features (pLannotate 1.2.2; 16 found; start..end, strand, type, name):
     25..84      +  rep_origin     RSF ori (fragment): Plasmids containing the RSF 1030 origin of replication can be propagated in E. coli cells that contain additional plasmids with compatible origins.
    152..455     +  enhancer       CMV enhancer: human cytomegalovirus immediate early enhancer
    456..659     +  promoter       CMV promoter: human cytomegalovirus (CMV) immediate early promoter
    682..718     +  misc_feature   MCS (fragment): multiple cloning site
    719..2368    +  CDS            luciferase: firefly luciferase; luc+; enhanced luc+ version of the luciferase gene
   2405..2431    +  CDS            3xHA (fragment): three tandem HA epitope tags
   2537..2620    +  CDS            large T antigen (fragment): large T antigen from SV40 (simian virus 40)
   2643..2764    +  polyA_signal   SV40 poly(A) signal: SV40 polyadenylation signal
   2798..3226    -  rep_origin     f1 ori (sequence partly withheld): f1 bacteriophage origin of replication; arrow indicates direction of (+) strand synthesis
   3253..3357    +  promoter       AmpR promoter: bla
   3359..3716    +  promoter       SV40 promoter: SV40 enhancer and early promoter
   3751..4545    +  CDS            NeoR/KanR: aminoglycoside phosphotransferase from Tn5; aph(3')-II (or nptII); confers resistance to neomycin, kanamycin, and G418 (Geneticin®)
   4566..4718    +  CDS            ble (fragment): BLE_KLEPN - Experimental evidence at protein level: Swiss-Prot protein existence level 1. Binding protein with a strong affinity to the bleomycin family of antibiotics. Binds to CL990; an antimitotic-antibiotic compound. From Klebsiella pneumoniae.
   4777..4824    +  polyA_signal   HSV TK poly(A) signal: herpes simplex virus thymidine kinase polyadenylation signal (Cole and Stacy, 1985)
   4915..4931    -  polyA_signal   bGH poly(A) signal (fragment): bovine growth hormone polyadenylation signal
   5153..5741    +  rep_origin     ori: high-copy-number ColE1/pMB1/pBR322/pUC origin of replication
