[The description below was written by a language model from this plasmid's Addgene catalogue record and pLannotate feature annotations shown in this document.]
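Description:
FlucSM-HA-GFP11-N1 is a mammalian expression plasmid built on the Clontech pAcGFP1-N1 backbone, with the insert placed between the HindIII and NotI sites; the feature table shows no fluorescent protein gene, consistent with the backbone's AcGFP1 cassette having been replaced. It replicates in E. coli at high copy from a pUC/ColE1-type origin and also carries an f1 origin for single-stranded DNA production. A single NeoR/KanR (Tn5 aminoglycoside phosphotransferase) gene serves both hosts: a bacterial bla-type promoter drives it for kanamycin selection, while the adjacent SV40 enhancer/early promoter and a downstream HSV TK polyadenylation signal allow G418 selection of transfected mammalian cells. Several short annotated fragments (RSF ori, ble, bGH poly(A), large T antigen) appear to be partial sequence matches within backbone regions rather than functional parts.

The payload is expressed from the human CMV immediate-early enhancer and promoter and terminated by the SV40 poly(A) signal. It encodes firefly luciferase carrying the R188Q substitution, the "single mutant" (FlucSM) form described in the record as aggregation-prone, followed by an HA epitope (annotated as a fragment of a 3xHA element) and GFP11. The GFP11 segment is not called in the automated feature table, though there is unannotated space after the HA tag where it would lie. GFP11 is the small eleventh beta-strand of split GFP, which fluoresces only when it meets the complementary GFP1-10 fragment. This lets the location of the tagged protein be reported by where a compartment-targeted GFP1-10 partner is placed. The construct is used to express a misfolding-prone model protein in mammalian cells, with HA enabling antibody detection, in the context of studies on cytosolic proteostasis and the import of misfolded proteins into mitochondria.
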