Addgene plasmid #91955: FlucSM-HA-GFP11-N1
Purpose: Expresses aggregation-prone FlucSM-HA-GFP11 in mammalian cells
Depositing lab: Rong Li. Depositing organization: Johns Hopkins University and School of Medicine. Publication: Cytosolic proteostasis through importing of misfolded proteins into mitochondria. Ruan L, Zhou C, Jin E, Kucharavy A, Zhang Y, Wen Z, Florens L, Li R. Nature. 2017 Mar 16;543(7645):443-446. doi: 10.1038/nature21695. Epub 2017 Mar 1. PubMed 28241148.
Backbone
  Vector backbone: pAcGFP1-N1
  Backbone manufacturer: Clontech
  Vector type: Mammalian Expression
  Selectable markers: Kan/Neo
Growth in bacteria
  Bacterial resistance: Kanamycin, 50 μg/mL
  Growth temperature: 37°C
  Growth strain: DH5alpha
  Copy number: High Copy
Gene/Insert
  Gene/Insert name: FlucSM-HA-GFP11
  Species: Synthetic
  Mutation: R188Q
  Promoter: CMV
  Cloning method: Restriction Enzyme; 5′ cloning site HindIII (unknown if destroyed); 3′ cloning site NotI (unknown if destroyed)
Resource information
  A portion of this plasmid was derived from a plasmid made by: FlucSM was obtained from Franz-Ulrich Hartl (Addgene #90171.)
Terms and licenses: Academic/Nonprofit Terms; Industry Terms: Not Available to Industry
How to cite: FlucSM-HA-GFP11-N1 was a gift from Rong Li (Addgene plasmid # 91955 ; http://n2t.net/addgene:91955 ; RRID:Addgene_91955)
